>Addgene plasmid #105075 | pNXgate33-3HA | addgene full sequence | sequence record 203462 | Addgene NGS Result
AACGCCAGCAACGCGGCCTTTTTACGGTTCCTGGCCTTTTGCTGGCCTTTTGCTCACATGTTCTTTCCTG
CGTTATCCCCTGATTCTGTGGATAACCGTATTACCGCCTTTGAGTGAGCTGATACCGCTCGCCGCAGCCG
AACGACCGAGCGCAGCGAGTCAGTGAGCGAGGAAGCGGAAGAGCGCCCAATACGCAAACCGCCTCTCCCC
GCGCGTTGGCCGATTCATTAATGCAGCTGGCACGACAGGTTTCCCGACTGGAAAGCGGGCAGTGAGCGCA
ACGCAATTAATGTGAGTTAGCTCACTCATTAGGCACCCCAGGCTTTACACTTTATGCTTCCGGCTCGTAT
GTTGTGTGGAATTGTGAGCGGATAACAATTTCACACAGGAAACAGCTATGACCATGATTACGCCAAGCTT
GCATGCGTTGTCTCACCATATCCGCAATGACAAAAAAATGATGGAAGACACTAAAGGAAAAAATTAACGA
CAAAGACAGCACCAACAGATGTCGTTGTTCCAGAGCTGATGAGGGGTATCTCGAAGCACACGAAACTTTT
TCCTTCCTTCATTCACGCACACTACTCTCTAATGAGCAACGGTATACGGCCTTCCTTCCAGTTACTTGAA
TTTGAAATAAAAAAAAGTTTGCTGTCTTGCTATCAAGTATAAATAGACCTGCAATTATTAATCTTTTGTT
TCCTCGTCATTGTTCTCGTTCCCTTTCTTCCTTGTTTCTTTTTCTGCACAATATTTCAAGCTATACCAAG
CATACAATCAACTCGAGATGCAGATTTTCGTCAAGACTTTGACCGGTAAAACCGGAACATTGGAAGTTGA
ATCTTCCGATACCATCGACAACGTTAAGTCGAAAATTCAAGACAAGGAAGGAATCCCTGGTGGGTCGACA
AGTTTGTACAAAAAAGCAGGCTCTCCAACCACCATGAATTCTATACGAAGTTATTAGGTCTAGAGATCTG
TTTAGCTTGCCTCGTCCCCGCCGGGTCACCCGGCCAGCGACATGGAGGCCCAGAATACCCTCCTTGACAG
TCTTGACGTGCGCAGCTCAGGGGCATGATGTGACTGTCGCCCGTACATTTAGCCCATACATCCCCATGTA
TAATCATTTGCATCCATACATTTTGATGGCCGCACGGCGCGAAGCAAAAATTACGGCTCCTCGCTGCAGA
CCTGCGAGCAGGGAAACGCTCCCCTCACAGACGCGTTGAATTGTCCCCACGCCGCGCCCCTGTAGAGAAA
TATAAAAGGTTAGGATTTGCCACTGAGGTTCTTCTTTCATATACTTCCTTTTAAAATCTTGCTAGGATAC
AGTTCTCACATCACATCCGAACATAAACAACCATGGGTAAGGAAAAGACTCACGTTTCGAGGCCGCGATT
AAATTCCAACATGGATGCTGATTTATATGGGTATAAATGGGCTCGCGATAATGTCGGGCAATCAGGTGCG
ACAATCTATCGATTGTATGGGAAGCCCGATGCGCCAGAGTTGTTTCTGAAACATGGCAAAGGTAGCGTTG
CCAATGATGTTACAGATGAGATGGTCAGACTAAACTGGCTGACGGAATTTATGCCTCTTCCGACCATCAA
GCATTTTATCCGTACTCCTGATGATGCATGGTTACTCACCACTGCGATCCCCGGCAAAACAGCATTCCAG
GTATTAGAAGAATATCCTGATTCAGGTGAAAATATTGTTGATGCGCTGGCAGTGTTCCTGCGCCGGTTGC
ATTCGATTCCTGTTTGTAATTGTCCTTTTAACAGCGATCGCGTATTTCGTCTCGCTCAGGCGCAATCACG
AATGAATAACGGTTTGGTTGATGCGAGTGATTTTGATGACGAGCGTAATGGCTGGCCTGTTGAACAAGTC
TGGAAAGAAATGCATAAGCTTTTGCCATTCTCACCGGATTCAGTCGTCACTCATGGTGATTTCTCACTTG
ATAACCTTATTTTTGACGAGGGGAAATTAATAGGTTGTATTGATGTTGGACGAGTCGGAATCGCAGACCG
ATACCAGGATCTTGCCATCCTATGGAACTGCCTCGGTGAGTTTTCTCCTTCATTACAGAAACGGCTTTTT
CAAAAATATGGTATTGATAATCCTGATATGAATAAATTGCAGTTTCATTTGATGCTCGATGAGTTTTTCT
AATCAGTACTGACAATAAAAAGATTCTTGTTTTCAAGAACTTGTCATTTGTATAGTTTTTTTATATTGTA
GTTGTTCTATTTTAATCAAATGTTAGCGTGATTTATATTTTTTTTCGCCTCGACATCATCTGCCCAGATG
CGAAGTTAAGTGCGCAGAAAGTAATATCATGCGTCAATCGTATGTGAATGCTGGTCGCTATACTGCTGTC
GATTCGATACTAACGCCGCCATCCAGTGTCGAAAACGAGCTCCCGGGTACCCAGCTTTCTTGTACAAAGT
GGTTGGTGGTGGCGGATACCCATACGATGTTCCTGACTATGCGGGCTATCCCTATGACGTCCCGGACTAT
GCAGGATCCTATCCATATGACGTTCCAGATTACGCTTGAACTAGTTGGTGTGGAAGTCCTAATATCGGTG
ATCAATATAGTGGTTGACATGCTGGCTAGTCAACATTGAGCCTTTTGATCATGCAAATATATTACGGTAT
TTTACAATCAAATATCAAACTTAACTATTGACTTTATAACTTATTTAGGTGGTAACATTCTTATAAAAAA
GAAAAAAATTACTGCAAAACAGTACTAGCTTTTAACTTGTATCCTAGGTTATCTATGCTGTCTCACCATA
GAGAATATTACCTATTTCAGAATGTATGTCCATGATTCGCCGGGTAAATACATATAATACACAAATCTGG
CTTAATAAAGTCTATAATATATCTCATAAAGAAGTGCTAAATTGGCTAGTGCTATATATTTTTAAGAAAA
TTTCTTTTGACTAAGTCCATATCGACTTTGTAAAAGTTCACATTAGCATACATATATTACACGAGCCAGA
AATAGTAACTTTTGCCTAAATCACAAATTGCAAAATTTAATTGCTTGCAAAAGGTCACATGCTTATAATC
AACTTTTTTAAAAATTTAAAATACTTTTTTATTTTTTATTTTTAAACATAAATGAAATAATTTATTTATT
GTTTATGATTACCGAAACATAAAACCTGCTCAAGAAAAAGAAACTGTTTTGTCCTTGGAAAAAAAGCACT
ACCTAGGAGCGGCCAAAATGCCGAGGCTTTCATAGCTTAAACTCTTTACAGAAAATAGGCATTATAGATC
AGTTCGAGTTTTCTTATTCTTCCTTCCGGTTTTATCGTCACAGTTTTACAGTAAATAAGTATCACCTCTT
AGAGTTCGATGATAAGCTGTCAAACATGAGAATTAATTCCACATGTTAAAATAGTGAAGGAGCATGTTCG
GCACACAGTGGACCGAACGTGGGGTAAGTGCACTAGGGTCCGGTTAAACGGATCTCGCATTGATGAGGCA
ACGCTAATTATCAACATATAGATTGTTATCTATCTGCATGAACACGAAATCTTTACTTGACGACTTGAGG
CTGATGGTGTTTATGCAAAGAAACCACTGTGTTTAATATGTGTCACTGTTTGATATTACTGTCAGCGTAG
AAGATAATAGTAAAAGCGGTTAATAAGTGTATTTGAGATAAGTGTGATAAAGTTTTTACAGCGAAAAGAC
GATAAATACAAGAAAATGATTACGAGGATACGGAGAGAGGTATGTACATGTGTATTTATATACTAAGCTG
CCGGCGGTTGTTTGCAAGACCGAGAAAAGGCTAGCAAGAATCGGGTCATTGTAGCGTATGCGCCTGTGAA
CATTCTCTTCAACAAGTTTGATTCCATTGCGGTGAAATGGTAAAAGTCAACCCCCTGCGATGTATATTTT
CCTGTACAATCAATCAAAAAGCCAAATGATTTAGCATTATCTTTACATCTTGTTATTTTACAGATTTTAT
GTTTAGATCTTTTATGCTTGCTTTTCAAAAGGCTTGCAGGCAAGTGCACAAACAATACTTAAATAAATAC
TACTCAGTAATAACCTATTTCTTAGCATTTTTGACGAAATTTGCTATTTTGTTAGAGTCTTTTACACCAT
TTGTCTCCACACCTCCGCTTACATCAACACCAATAACGCCATTTAATCTAAGCGCATCACCAACATTTTC
TGGCGTCAGTCCACCAGCTAACATAAAATGTAAGCTCTCGGGGCTCTCTTGCCTTCCAACCCAGTCAGAA
ATCGAGTTCCAATCCAAAAGTTCACCTGTCCCACCTGCTTCTGAATCAAACAAGGGAATAAACGAATGAG
GTTTCTGTGAAGCTGCACTGAGTAGTATGTTGCAGTCTTTTGGAAATACGAGTCTTTTAATAACTGGCAA
ACCGAGGAACTCTTGGTATTCTTGCCACGACTCATCTCCATGCAGTTGGACGATATCAATGCCGTAATCA
TTGACCAGAGCCAAAACATCCTCCTTAGGTTGATTACGAAACACGCCAACCAAGTATTTCGGAGTGCCTG
AACTATTTTTATATGCTTTTACAAGACTTGAAATTTTCCTTGCAATAACCGGGTCAATTGTTCTCTTTCT
ATTGGGCACACATATAATACCCAGCAAGTCAGCATCGGAATCTAGTGCACATTCTGCGGCCTCTGTGCTC
TGCAAGCCGCAAACTTTCACCAATGGACCAGAACTACCTGTGAAATTAATAACAGACATACTCCAAGCTG
CCTTTGTGTGCTTAATCACGTATACTCACGTGCTCAATAGTCACCAATGCCCTCCCTCTTGGCCCTCTCC
TTTTCTTTTTTCGACCGAATTAATTCTTGAAGACGAAAGGGCCTCGTGATACGCCTATTTTTATAGGTTA
ATGTCATGATAATAATGGTTTCTTAGACGTCAGGTGGCACTTTTCGGGGAAATGTGCGCGGAACCCCTAT
TTGTTTATTTTTCTAAATACATTCAAATATGTATCCGCTCATGAGACAATAACCCTGATAAATGCTTCAA
TAATATTGAAAAAGGAAGAGTATGAGTATTCAACATTTCCGTGTCGCCCTTATTCCCTTTTTTGCGGCAT
TTTGCCTTCCTGTTTTTGCTCACCCAGAAACGCTGGTGAAAGTAAAAGATGCTGAAGATCAGTTGGGTGC
ACGAGTGGGTTACATCGAACTGGATCTCAACAGCGGTAAGATCCTTGAGAGTTTTCGCCCCGAAGAACGT
TTTCCAATGATGAGCACTTTTAAAGTTCTGCTATGTGGCGCGGTATTATCCCGTATTGACGCCGGGCAAG
AGCAACTCGGTCGCCGCATACACTATTCTCAGAATGACTTGGTTGAGTACTCACCAGTCACAGAAAAGCA
TCTTACGGATGGCATGACAGTAAGAGAATTATGCAGTGCTGCCATAACCATGAGTGATAACACTGCGGCC
AACTTACTTCTGACAACGATCGGAGGACCGAAGGAGCTAACCGCTTTTTTGCACAACATGGGGGATCATG
TAACTCGCCTTGATCGTTGGGAACCGGAGCTGAATGAAGCCATACCAAACGACGAGCGTGACACCACGAT
GCCTGTAGCAATGGCAACAACGTTGCGCAAACTATTAACTGGCGAACTACTTACTCTAGCTTCCCGGCAA
CAATTAATAGACTGGATGGAGGCGGATAAAGTTGCAGGACCACTTCTGCGCTCGGCCCTTCCGGCTGGCT
GGTTTATTGCTGATAAATCTGGAGCCGGTGAGCGTGGGTCTCGCGGTATCATTGCAGCACTGGGGCCAGA
TGGTAAGCCCTCCCGTATCGTAGTTATCTACACGACGGGGAGTCAGGCAACTATGGATGAACGAAATAGA
CAGATCGCTGAGATAGGTGCCTCACTGATTAAGCATTGGTAACTGTCAGACCAAGTTTACTCATATATAC
TTTAGATTGATTTAAAACTTCATTTTTAATTTAAAAGGATCTAGGTGAAGATCCTTTTTGATAATCTCAT
GACCAAAATCCCTTAACGTGAGTTTTCGTTCCACTGAGCGTCAGACCCCGTAGAAAAGATCAAAGGATCT
TCTTGAGATCCTTTTTTTCTGCGCGTAATCTGCTGCTTGCAAACAAAAAAACCACCGCTACCAGCGGTGG
TTTGTTTGCCGGATCAAGAGCTACCAACTCTTTTTCCGAAGGTAACTGGCTTCAGCAGAGCGCAGATACC
AAATACTGTTCTTCTAGTGTAGCCGTAGTTAGGCCACCACTTCAAGAACTCTGTAGCACCGCCTACATAC
CTCGCTCTGCTAATCCTGTTACCAGTGGCTGCTGCCAGTGGCGATAAGTCGTGTCTTACCGGGTTGGACT
CAAGACGATAGTTACCGGATAAGGCGCAGCGGTCGGGCTGAACGGGGGGTTCGTGCACACAGCCCAGCTT
GGAGCGAACGACCTACACCGAACTGAGATACCTACAGCGTGAGCTATGAGAAAGCGCCACGCTTCCCGAA
GGGAGAAAGGCGGACAGGTATCCGGTAAGCGGCAGGGTCGGAACAGGAGAGCGCACGAGGGAGCTTCCAG
GGGGAAACGCCTGGTATCTTTATAGTCCTGTCGGGTTTCGCCACCTCTGACTTGAGCGTCGATTTTTGTG
ATGCTCGTCAGGGGGGCGGAGCCTATGGAAA
Features (pLannotate 1.2.2; 16 found; start..end, strand, type, name):
     48..181     +  rep_origin     RSF ori (fragment): Plasmids containing the RSF 1030 origin of replication can be propagated in E. coli cells that contain additional plasmids with compatible origins.
    183..275     +  CDS            lacI (fragment): lac repressor; lacI; The lac repressor binds to the lac operator to inhibit transcription in E. coli. This inhibition can be relieved by adding lactose or isopropyl-β-D-thiogalactopyranoside (IPTG).
    288..309     +  protein_bind   CAP binding site: CAP binding activates transcription in the presence of cAMP. E. coli catabolite activator protein
    324..354     +  promoter       lac promoter: promoter for the E. coli lac operon
    362..378     +  protein_bind   lac operator: The lac repressor binds to the lac operator to inhibit transcription in E. coli. This inhibition can be relieved by adding lactose or isopropyl-β-D-thiogalactopyranoside (IPTG). lac repressor encoded by lacI
    427..783     +  promoter       ADH1 promoter (fragment): S. cerevisiae ADH1; promoter for alcohol dehydrogenase 1
    788..898     +  CDS            ubiquitin (fragment): Saccharomyces cerevisiae ubiquitin
    908..932     +  protein_bind   attB1: mutant version of attB; recombination site for the Gateway® BP reaction BP Clonase™
   1019..2375    +  gene           kanMX: yeast selectable marker conferring kanamycin resistance (Wach et al., 1994)
   2429..2453    -  protein_bind   attB2: mutant version of attB; recombination site for the Gateway® BP reaction BP Clonase™
   2467..2556    +  CDS            3xHA: three tandem HA epitope tags
   3074..4236    -  misc_feature   CEN/ARS: S. cerevisiae CEN4 centromere fused to the autonomously replicating sequence ARS1/ARS416
   4750..4851    -  promoter       TRP1 promoter: S. cerevisiae TRP1
   4957..5061    +  promoter       AmpR promoter: bla
   5062..5922    +  CDS            AmpR: β-lactamase; bla; confers resistance to ampicillin, carbenicillin, and related antibiotics
   6093..6681    +  rep_origin     ori: high-copy-number ColE1/pMB1/pBR322/pUC origin of replication
