[The description below was written by a language model from this plasmid's Addgene catalogue record and pLannotate feature annotations shown in this document.]
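Description:
pNXgate33-3HA is an empty yeast expression backbone that serves as the prey vector in the mating-based split-ubiquitin assay, a system designed to detect interactions between membrane proteins and other proteins. It is an E. coli–yeast shuttle plasmid. In bacteria it is maintained at high copy from a ColE1/pUC-type origin under ampicillin selection (AmpR). In Saccharomyces cerevisiae it is carried by a CEN/ARS element, which gives stable low-copy centromeric maintenance, and is selected through the TRP1 auxotrophic marker. The automated annotation detects only the TRP1 promoter, not the coding region. It also picks up small lac-region and RSF ori/lacI fragments that appear to be backbone remnants.

The expression cassette is driven by a fragment of the yeast ADH1 promoter and begins with a partial ubiquitin coding sequence, which corresponds to NubG, the N-terminal ubiquitin half listed in the record as the N-terminal tag. NubG is the reduced-affinity mutant, so it reassembles with a Cub-tagged bait only when the fused proteins bring the two halves together. Downstream lie attB1 and attB2 sequences flanking a kanMX (G418 resistance) cassette, followed by a 3xHA epitope tag. As an in vivo cloning vector, it is presumably meant to receive an open reading frame carrying matching attB-derived ends by homologous recombination in yeast. The insert would replace the kanMX stuffer and yield a NubG–prey–3xHA fusion detectable through the HA tag. No insert is present in the deposited plasmid. The record does not annotate a transcription terminator.
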