Addgene plasmid #105075: pNXgate33-3HA
Purpose: (Empty Backbone) Yeast mating-based Split Ubiquitin Assay, prey vector for in vivo cloning
Depositing lab: Wolf Frommer. Depositing organization: Eberhard Karls Universitaet Tuebingen. Publication: K+ channel interactions detected by a genetic system optimized for systematic studies of membrane protein interactions. Obrdlik P, El-Bakkoury M, Hamacher T, Cappellaro C, Vilarino C, Fleischer C, Ellerbrok H, Kamuzinzi R, Ledent V, Blaudez D, Sanders D, Revuelta JL, Boles E, Andre B, Frommer WB. Proc Natl Acad Sci U S A. 2004 Aug 17;101(33):12242-7. Epub 2004 Aug 6. 10.1073/pnas.0404467101 PubMed 15299147.
Backbone
  Vector backbone: pNXgate33-3HA
  Vector type: Yeast Expression
  Selectable markers: TRP1 ; G418
  Tag / fusion protein: NubG (N terminal on backbone); 3xHA (C terminal on backbone)
Growth in bacteria
  Bacterial resistance: Ampicillin, 100 μg/mL
  Growth temperature: 37°C
  Growth strain: DH5alpha
  Copy number: High Copy
Gene/Insert
  Gene/Insert name: None
  Tag / fusion protein: NubG (N terminal on backbone); 3xHA (C terminal on backbone)
Terms and licenses: Academic/Nonprofit Terms; Industry Terms: Not Available to Industry
How to cite: pNXgate33-3HA was a gift from Wolf Frommer (Addgene plasmid # 105075 ; http://n2t.net/addgene:105075 ; RRID:Addgene_105075)
